Addgene plasmid #236720: His-SUMO-Rab10 Q68L
Purpose: Expresses Rab10 Q68L with His tag and SUMO cleavage sequence
Depositing lab: Suzanne Pfeffer. Depositing organization: Stanford University. Publication: PPM1M, an LRRK2-counteracting, phosphoRab12-preferring phosphatase with a potential link to Parkinson's disease. Chiang CY, Pratuseviciute N, Lin YE, Adhikari A, Yeshaw WM, Flitton C, Sherpa PL, Tonelli F, Rektorova I, Lynch T, Siuda J, Rudzinska-Bar M, Pulyk O, Bauer P, Beetz C, Dickson DW, Ross OA, Wszolek ZK, Fang ZH, Klein C, Zimprich A, Alessi DR, Sammler EM, Pfeffer SR. Cell Rep. 2025 Aug 26;44(8):116031. doi: 10.1016/j.celrep.2025.116031. Epub 2025 Jul 20. PubMed 40690364.
Backbone
  Vector backbone: pET15b+
  Backbone size w/o insert (bp): 5654
  Total vector size (bp): 6563
  Vector type: Bacterial Expression
Growth in bacteria
  Bacterial resistance: Ampicillin, 100 μg/mL
  Growth temperature: 37°C
  Growth strain: DH5alpha
  Copy number: High Copy
Gene/Insert
  Gene/Insert name: Rab10 Q68L
  Species: H. sapiens (human)
  Insert size (bp): 912
  Mutation: Q68L
  Entrez Gene: RAB10
  Promoter: T7
  Tag / fusion protein: 6xHis-SUMO (N terminal on insert)
  Cloning method: Gibson Cloning
  Sequencing primers: 5′ TAATACGACTCACTATAGGG
Terms and licenses: Academic/Nonprofit Terms; Industry Terms: Not Available to Industry
Depositor comments: Please visit https://doi.org/10.1101/2025.03.19.644182 for bioRxiv preprint.
How to cite: His-SUMO-Rab10 Q68L was a gift from Suzanne Pfeffer (Addgene plasmid # 236720 ; http://n2t.net/addgene:236720 ; RRID:Addgene_236720)
