[The description below was written by a language model from this plasmid's Addgene catalogue record and pLannotate feature annotations shown in this document.]
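Description:
His-SUMO-Rab10 Q68L is a bacterial expression plasmid built on the pET15b+ backbone (about 6.6 kb in total) for producing a mutant form of the human small GTPase Rab10 in E. coli. It is maintained through a ColE1/pMB1-type origin and selected with ampicillin via the bla β-lactamase gene. The feature table also shows the pBR322-derived bom site and rop gene, although the catalogue lists the plasmid as high copy. Several tetracycline-resistance fragments and the tet promoter are annotated as well. These are non-functional remnants of the pBR322 ancestry, interrupted by the expression cassette and the lacI region.

The payload is driven by a T7 promoter followed directly by a lac operator and the T7 gene 10 ribosome binding site, and it ends at a T7 terminator. The plasmid-borne lacI gene supplies repressor, so expression requires a host providing T7 RNA polymerase and is induced with IPTG. The open reading frame encodes an N-terminal 6xHis tag (recorded in the catalogue but not separately annotated), a SUMO domain that the annotation software matches to human SUMO1, and then the Rab10 coding sequence carrying the Q68L substitution. The His tag allows metal-affinity purification, and the SUMO module provides a cleavage site for a SUMO-specific protease so that the tags can be removed from Rab10. In Rab GTPases, this glutamine-to-leucine change in the catalytic region is generally used to impair GTP hydrolysis and favour the GTP-bound state, though the record does not say so. A short fragment annotated as a T7 gene 10-derived tag lies downstream of Rab10 and appears to be backbone sequence. The associated publication concerns phosphatases that counteract LRRK2 phosphorylation of Rab proteins, which suggests use as a source of recombinant Rab10 for biochemical assays.
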