Features (pLannotate 1.2.2; 20 found; start..end, strand, type, name):
    104..208     +  promoter       AmpR promoter: bla
    209..1069    +  CDS            AmpR: β-lactamase; bla; confers resistance to ampicillin, carbenicillin, and related antibiotics
   1240..1828    +  rep_origin     ori: high-copy-number ColE1/pMB1/pBR322/pUC origin of replication
   2014..2153    -  misc_feature   bom: basis of mobility region from pBR322
   2255..2446    -  CDS            rop: Rop protein, which maintains plasmids at low copy number; rop
   2463..2843    +  CDS            YPB1_ECOLX: Protein predicted: Swiss-Prot protein existence level 4. From Escherichia coli.
   3085..3709    -  CDS            TcR (fragment): tetracycline efflux protein; tet; confers resistance to tetracycline
   3724..3745    -  protein_bind   CAP binding site: CAP binding activates transcription in the presence of cAMP. E. coli catabolite activator protein
   3758..4840    -  CDS            lacI: lac repressor; lacI; The lac repressor binds to the lac operator to inhibit transcription in E. coli. This inhibition can be relieved by adding lactose or isopropyl-β-D-thiogalactopyranoside (IPTG).
   4841..4918    -  promoter       lacI promoter: lacI
   4926..5205    -  CDS            TcR (fragment): tetracycline efflux protein; tet; confers resistance to tetracycline
   5227..5245    +  promoter       T7 promoter: promoter for bacteriophage T7 RNA polymerase
   5246..5270    +  protein_bind   lac operator: The lac repressor binds to the lac operator to inhibit transcription in E. coli. This inhibition can be relieved by adding lactose or isopropyl-β-D-thiogalactopyranoside (IPTG). lac repressor encoded by lacI
   5285..5307    +  RBS            RBS: efficient ribosome binding site from bacteriophage T7 gene 10 (Olins and Rangwala, 1989)
   5338..5625    +  CDS            SUMO1: SUMO1_HUMAN - Also known as SMT3C, SMT3H3, UBL1. Experimental evidence at protein level: Swiss-Prot protein existence level 1. Ubiquitin-like protein that can be covalently attached to proteins as a monomer or a lysine-linked polymer. Covalent attachment via an isopeptide bond to its substrates requires prior activation by the E1 complex SAE1-SAE2 and linkage to the E2 enzyme UBE2I, and can be promoted by E3 ligases such as PIAS1-4, RANBP2 or CBX4. This post- translational modification on lysine residues of proteins plays a crucial role in a number of cellular processes such as nuclear transpo
   5626..6219    +  CDS            RAB10: RAB10_HUMAN - Experimental evidence at protein level: Swiss-Prot protein existence level 1. (Microbial infection) Upon Legionella pneumophila infection promotes endoplasmic reticulum recruitment and bacterial replication. Plays a role in remodeling the Legionella-containing vacuole (LCV) into an endoplasmic reticulum-like vacuole. From Homo sapiens (Human).
   6247..6296    +  CDS            SET1 (fragment): solubility-enhancement tag derived from T7 phage gene 10B
   6304..6351    +  terminator     T7 terminator: transcription terminator for bacteriophage T7 RNA polymerase
   6374..6478    -  CDS            TcR (fragment): tetracycline efflux protein; tet; confers resistance to tetracycline
   6526..6554    -  promoter       tet promoter: E. coli promoter for tetracycline efflux protein gene
>Addgene plasmid #236720 | His-SUMO-Rab10 Q68L | addgene full sequence | sequence record 471932 | Addgene NGS Result
TTCTTGAAGACGAAAGGGCCTCGTGATACGCCTATTTTTATAGGTTAATGTCATGATAATAATGGTTTCT
TAGACGTCAGGTGGCACTTTTCGGGGAAATGTGCGCGGAACCCCTATTTGTTTATTTTTCTAAATACATT
CAAATATGTATCCGCTCATGAGACAATAACCCTGATAAATGCTTCAATAATATTGAAAAAGGAAGAGTAT
GAGTATTCAACATTTCCGTGTCGCCCTTATTCCCTTTTTTGCGGCATTTTGCCTTCCTGTTTTTGCTCAC
CCAGAAACGCTGGTGAAAGTAAAAGATGCTGAAGATCAGTTGGGTGCACGAGTGGGTTACATCGAACTGG
ATCTCAACAGCGGTAAGATCCTTGAGAGTTTTCGCCCCGAAGAACGTTTTCCAATGATGAGCACTTTTAA
AGTTCTGCTATGTGGCGCGGTATTATCCCGTGTTGACGCCGGGCAAGAGCAACTCGGTCGCCGCATACAC
TATTCTCAGAATGACTTGGTTGAGTACTCACCAGTCACAGAAAAGCATCTTACGGATGGCATGACAGTAA
GAGAATTATGCAGTGCTGCCATAACCATGAGTGATAACACTGCGGCCAACTTACTTCTGACAACGATCGG
AGGACCGAAGGAGCTAACCGCTTTTTTGCACAACATGGGGGATCATGTAACTCGCCTTGATCGTTGGGAA
CCGGAGCTGAATGAAGCCATACCAAACGACGAGCGTGACACCACGATGCCTGCAGCAATGGCAACAACGT
TGCGCAAACTATTAACTGGCGAACTACTTACTCTAGCTTCCCGGCAACAATTAATAGACTGGATGGAGGC
GGATAAAGTTGCAGGACCACTTCTGCGCTCGGCCCTTCCGGCTGGCTGGTTTATTGCTGATAAATCTGGA
GCCGGTGAGCGTGGGTCTCGCGGTATCATTGCAGCACTGGGGCCAGATGGTAAGCCCTCCCGTATCGTAG
TTATCTACACGACGGGGAGTCAGGCAACTATGGATGAACGAAATAGACAGATCGCTGAGATAGGTGCCTC
ACTGATTAAGCATTGGTAACTGTCAGACCAAGTTTACTCATATATACTTTAGATTGATTTAAAACTTCAT
TTTTAATTTAAAAGGATCTAGGTGAAGATCCTTTTTGATAATCTCATGACCAAAATCCCTTAACGTGAGT
TTTCGTTCCACTGAGCGTCAGACCCCGTAGAAAAGATCAAAGGATCTTCTTGAGATCCTTTTTTTCTGCG
CGTAATCTGCTGCTTGCAAACAAAAAAACCACCGCTACCAGCGGTGGTTTGTTTGCCGGATCAAGAGCTA
CCAACTCTTTTTCCGAAGGTAACTGGCTTCAGCAGAGCGCAGATACCAAATACTGTCCTTCTAGTGTAGC
CGTAGTTAGGCCACCACTTCAAGAACTCTGTAGCACCGCCTACATACCTCGCTCTGCTAATCCTGTTACC
AGTGGCTGCTGCCAGTGGCGATAAGTCGTGTCTTACCGGGTTGGACTCAAGACGATAGTTACCGGATAAG
GCGCAGCGGTCGGGCTGAACGGGGGGTTCGTGCACACAGCCCAGCTTGGAGCGAACGACCTACACCGAAC
TGAGATACCTACAGCGTGAGCTATGAGAAAGCGCCACGCTTCCCGAAGGGAGAAAGGCGGACAGGTATCC
GGTAAGCGGCAGGGTCGGAACAGGAGAGCGCACGAGGGAGCTTCCAGGGGGAAACGCCTGGTATCTTTAT
AGTCCTGTCGGGTTTCGCCACCTCTGACTTGAGCGTCGATTTTTGTGATGCTCGTCAGGGGGGCGGAGCC
TATGGAAAAACGCCAGCAACGCGGCCTTTTTACGGTTCCTGGCCTTTTGCTGGCCTTTTGCTCACATGTT
CTTTCCTGCGTTATCCCCTGATTCTGTGGATAACCGTATTACCGCCTTTGAGTGAGCTGATACCGCTCGC
CGCAGCCGAACGACCGAGCGCAGCGAGTCAGTGAGCGAGGAAGCGGAAGAGCGCCTGATGCGGTATTTTC
TCCTTACGCATCTGTGCGGTATTTCACACCGCAATGGTGCACTCTCAGTACAATCTGCTCTGATGCCGCA
TAGTTAAGCCAGTATACACTCCGCTATCGCTACGTGACTGGGTCATGGCTGCGCCCCGACACCCGCCAAC
ACCCGCTGACGCGCCCTGACGGGCTTGTCTGCTCCCGGCATCCGCTTACAGACAAGCTGTGACCGTCTCC
GGGAGCTGCATGTGTCAGAGGTTTTCACCGTCATCACCGAAACGCGCGAGGCAGCTGCGGTAAAGCTCAT
CAGCGTGGTCGTGAAGCGATTCACAGATGTCTGCCTGTTCATCCGCGTCCAGCTCGTTGAGTTTCTCCAG
AAGCGTTAATGTCTGGCTTCTGATAAAGCGGGCCATGTTAAGGGCGGTTTTTTCCTGTTTGGTCACTGAT
GCCTCCGTGTAAGGGGGATTTCTGTTCATGGGGGTAATGATACCGATGAAACGAGAGAGGATGCTCACGA
TACGGGTTACTGATGATGAACATGCCCGGTTACTGGAACGTTGTGAGGGTAAACAACTGGCGGTATGGAT
GCGGCGGGACCAGAGAAAAATCACTCAGGGTCAATGCCAGCGCTTCGTTAATACAGATGTAGGTGTTCCA
CAGGGTAGCCAGCAGCATCCTGCGATGCAGATCCGGAACATAATGGTGCAGGGCGCTGACTTCCGCGTTT
CCAGACTTTACGAAACACGTAAACCGAAGACCATTCATGTTGTTGCTCAGGTCGCAGACGTTTTGCAGCA
GCAGTCGCTTCACGTTCGCTCGCGTATCGGTGATTCATTCTGCTAACCAGTAAGGCAACCCCGCCAGCCT
AGCCGGGTCCTCAACGACAGGAGCACGATCATGCGCACCCGTGGCCAGGACCCAACGCTGCCCGAGATGC
GCCGCGTGCGGCTGCTGGAGATGGCGGACGCGATGGATATGTTCTGCCAAGGGTTGGTTTGCGCATTCAC
AGTTCTCCGCAAGAATTGATTGGCTCCAATTCTTGGAGTGGTGAATCCGTTAGCGAGGTGCCGCCGGCTT
CCATTCAGGTCGAGGTGGCCCGGCTCCATGCACCGCGACGCAACGCGGGGAGGCAGACAAGGTATAGGGC
GGCGCCTACAATCCATGCCAACCCGTTCCATGTGCTCGCCGAGGCGGCATAAATCGCCGTGACGATCAGC
GGTCCAATGATCGAAGTTAGGCTGGTAAGAGCCGCGAGCGATCCTTGAAGCTGTCCCTGATGGTCGTCAT
CTACCTGCCTGGACAGCATGGCCTGCAACGCGGGCATCCCGATGCCGCCGGAAGCGAGAAGAATCATAAT
GGGGAAGGCCATCCAGCCTCGCGTCGCGAACGCCAGCAAGACGTAGCCCAGCGCGTCGGCCGCCATGCCG
GCGATAATGGCCTGCTTCTCGCCGAAACGTTTGGTGGCGGGACCAGTGACGAAGGCTTGAGCGAGGGCGT
GCAAGATTCCGAATACCGCAAGCGACAGGCCGATCATCGTCGCGCTCCAGCGAAAGCGGTCCTCGCCGAA
AATGACCCAGAGCGCTGCCGGCACCTGTCCTACGAGTTGCATGATAAAGAAGACAGTCATAAGTGCGGCG
ACGATAGTCATGCCCCGCGCCCACCGGAAGGAGCTGACTGGGTTGAAGGCTCTCAAGGGCATCGGTCGAG
ATCCCGGTGCCTAATGAGTGAGCTAACTTACATTAATTGCGTTGCGCTCACTGCCCGCTTTCCAGTCGGG
AAACCTGTCGTGCCAGCTGCATTAATGAATCGGCCAACGCGCGGGGAGAGGCGGTTTGCGTATTGGGCGC
CAGGGTGGTTTTTCTTTTCACCAGTGAGACGGGCAACAGCTGATTGCCCTTCACCGCCTGGCCCTGAGAG
AGTTGCAGCAAGCGGTCCACGCTGGTTTGCCCCAGCAGGCGAAAATCCTGTTTGATGGTGGTTAACGGCG
GGATATAACATGAGCTGTCTTCGGTATCGTCGTATCCCACTACCGAGATATCCGCACCAACGCGCAGCCC
GGACTCGGTAATGGCGCGCATTGCGCCCAGCGCCATCTGATCGTTGGCAACCAGCATCGCAGTGGGAACG
ATGCCCTCATTCAGCATTTGCATGGTTTGTTGAAAACCGGACATGGCACTCCAGTCGCCTTCCCGTTCCG
CTATCGGCTGAATTTGATTGCGAGTGAGATATTTATGCCAGCCAGCCAGACGCAGACGCGCCGAGACAGA
ACTTAATGGGCCCGCTAACAGCGCGATTTGCTGGTGACCCAATGCGACCAGATGCTCCACGCCCAGTCGC
GTACCGTCTTCATGGGAGAAAATAATACTGTTGATGGGTGTCTGGTCAGAGACATCAAGAAATAACGCCG
GAACATTAGTGCAGGCAGCTTCCACAGCAATGGCATCCTGGTCATCCAGCGGATAGTTAATGATCAGCCC
ACTGACGCGTTGCGCGAGAAGATTGTGCACCGCCGCTTTACAGGCTTCGACGCCGCTTCGTTCTACCATC
GACACCACCACGCTGGCACCCAGTTGATCGGCGCGAGATTTAATCGCCGCGACAATTTGCGACGGCGCGT
GCAGGGCCAGACTGGAGGTGGCAACGCCAATCAGCAACGACTGTTTGCCCGCCAGTTGTTGTGCCACGCG
GTTGGGAATGTAATTCAGCTCCGCCATCGCCGCTTCCACTTTTTCCCGCGTTTTCGCAGAAACGTGGCTG
GCCTGGTTCACCACGCGGGAAACGGTCTGATAAGAGACACCGGCATACTCTGCGACATCGTATAACGTTA
CTGGTTTCACATTCACCACCCTGAATTGACTCTCTTCCGGGCGCTATCATGCCATACCGCGAAAGGTTTT
GCGCCATTCGATGGTGTCCGGGATCTCGACGCTCTCCCTTATGCGACTCCTGCATTAGGAAGCAGCCCAG
TAGTAGGTTGAGGCCGTTGAGCACCGCCGCCGCAAGGAATGGTGCATGCAAGGAGATGGCGCCCAACAGT
CCCCCGGCCACGGGGCCTGCCACCATACCCACGCCAAAACAAGCGCTCATGAGCCCGAAGTGGCGAGCCC
GATCTTCCCCATCGGTGATGTCGGCGATATAGGCGCCAGCAACCGCACCTGTGGCGCCGGTGATGCCGGC
CACGATGCGTCCGGCGTAGAGGATCGAGATCTCGATCCCGCGAAATTAATACGACTCACTATAGGGGAAT
TGTGAGCGGATAACAATTCCCCTCTAGAAATAATTTTGTTTAACTTTAAGAAGGAGATATACCATGGGTC
ATCATCACCATCACCATTCTGACCAGGAGGCAAAACCTTCAACTGAGGACTTGGGGGATAAGAAGGAAGG
TGAATATATTAAACTCAAAGTCATTGGACAGGATAGCAGTGAGATTCACTTCAAAGTGAAAATGACAACA
CATCTCAAGAAACTCAAAGAATCATACTGTCAAAGACAGGGTGTTCCAATGAACTCACTCAGGTTTCTCT
TTGAGGGTCAGAGAATTGCTGATAATCATACTCCAAAAGAACTGGGAATGGAGGAAGAAGATGTGATTGA
AGTTTATCAGGAACAAACGGGGGGAATGGCCAAGAAGACCTACGATCTGCTGTTCAAGCTGCTGCTGATC
GGCGATAGCGGTGTTGGCAAGACGTGCGTTCTGTTCCGCTTCAGCGATGACGCCTTCAACACCACGTTCA
TCAGCACCATCGGCATCGACTTCAAGATCAAGACCGTGGAGCTCCAAGGCAAAAAGATCAAGCTCCAGAT
CTGGGACACCGCCGGTTTGGAACGCTTCCACACCATCACCACCAGCTACTATCGCGGCGCGATGGGCATC
ATGCTGGTGTACGATATCACCAACGGCAAGAGCTTCGAGAACATTAGCAAGTGGCTCCGCAACATCGATG
AGCATGCGAACGAGGACGTTGAACGTATGCTGCTGGGCAACAAGTGCGACATGGATGATAAGCGCGTGGT
TCCGAAAGGCAAGGGCGAACAGATTGCCCGTGAGCACGGCATTCGCTTCTTTGAAACCAGCGCCAAGGCC
AACATCAACATCGAGAAGGCGTTCCTCACGCTGGCCGAGGATATCCTCCGCAAGACGCCGGTGAAAGAGC
CGAACAGCGAGAACGTTGACATCAGCAGCGGCGGCGGTGTTACCGGCTGGAAAAGCAAACTGCTGTGACG
GCCGCGTAAAGATCCGGCTGCTAACAAAGCCCGAAAGGAAGCTGAGTTGGCTGCTGCCACCGCTGAGCAA
TAACTAGCATAACCCCTTGGGGCCTCTAAACGGGTCTTGAGGGGTTTTTTGCTGAAAGGAGGAACTATAT
CCGGATATCCCGCAAGAGGCCCGGCAGTACCGGCATAACCAAGCCTATGCCTACAGCATCCAGGGTGACG
GTGCCGAGGATGACGATGAGCGCATTGTTAGATTTCATACACGGTGCCTGACTGCGTTAGCAATTTAACT
GTGATAAACTACCGCATTAAAGCTTATCGATGATAAGCTGTCAAACATGAGAC
